>Addgene plasmid #131350 | pMSCV-IRES-GFP-3xFLAG-MyD88-GyrB | addgene full sequence | sequence record 257011 | Addgene NGS Result
AATGAAAGACCCCACCTGTAGGTTTGGCAAGCTAGCTTAAGTAACGCCATTTTGCAAGGCATGGAAAATA
CATAACTGAGAATAGAGAAGTTCAGATCAAGGTTAGGAACAGAGAGACAGCAGAATATGGGCCAAACAGG
ATATCTGTGGTAAGCAGTTCCTGCCCCGGCTCAGGGCCAAGAACAGATGGTCCCCAGATGCGGTCCCGCC
CTCAGCAGTTTCTAGAGAACCATCAGATGTTTCCAGGGTGCCCCAAGGACCTGAAATGACCCTGTGCCTT
ATTTGAACTAACCAATCAGTTCGCTTCTCGCTTCTGTTCGCGCGCTTCTGCTCCCCGAGCTCAATAAAAG
AGCCCACAACCCCTCACTCGGCGCGCCAGTCCTCCGATAGACTGCGTCGCCCGGGTACCCGTATTCCCAA
TAAAGCCTCTTGCTGTTTGCATCCGAATCGTGGACTCGCTGATCCTTGGGAGGGTCTCCTCAGATTGATT
GACTGCCCACCTCGGGGGTCTTTCATTTGGAGGTTCCACCGAGATTTGGAGACCCCTGCCCAGGGACCAC
CGACCCCCCCGCCGGGAGGTAAGCTGGCCAGCGGTCGTTTCGTGTCTGTCTCTGTCTTTGTGCGTGTTTG
TGCCGGCATCTAATGTTTGCGCCTGCGTCTGTACTAGTTAGCTAACTAGCTCTGTATCTGGCGGACCCGT
GGTGGAACTGACGAGTTCTGAACACCCGGCCGCAACCCTGGGAGACGTCCCAGGGACTTTGGGGGCCGTT
TTTGTGGCCCGACCTGAGGAAGGGAGTCGATGTGGAATCCGACCCCGTCAGGATATGTGGTTCTGGTAGG
AGACGAGAACCTAAAACAGTTCCCGCCTCCGTCTGAATTTTTGCTTTCGGTTTGGAACCGAAGCCGCGCG
TCTTGTCTGCTGCAGCGCTGCAGCATCGTTCTGTGTTGTCTCTGTCTGACTGTGTTTCTGTATTTGTCTG
AAAATTAGGGCCAGACTGTTACCACTCCCTTAAGTTTGACCTTAGGTCACTGGAAAGATGTCGAGCGGAT
CGCTCACAACCAGTCGGTAGATGTCAAGAAGAGACGTTGGGTTACCTTCTGCTCTGCAGAATGGCCAACC
TTTAACGTCGGATGGCCGCGAGACGGCACCTTTAACCGAGACCTCATCACCCAGGTTAAGATCAAGGTCT
TTTCACCTGGCCCGCATGGACACCCAGACCAGGTCCCCTACATCGTGACCTGGGAAGCCTTGGCTTTTGA
CCCCCCTCCCTGGGTCAAGCCCTTTGTACACCCTAAGCCTCCGCCTCCTCTTCCTCCATCCGCCCCGTCT
CTCCCCCTTGAACCTCCTCGTTCGACCCCGCCTCGATCCTCCCTTTATCCAGCCCTCACTCCTTCTCTAG
GCGCCGGAATTAGATCTGCCGCCACCATGGACTACAAAGACCATGATGGAGACTACAAGGACCATGACAT
CGACTATAAGGACGACGACGATAAGGGAGCCGGCGCTGGCGCGTCTGCCGGGGACCCTCGGGTGGGAAGT
GGCTCCCTCGACTCATTCATGTTTAGTATTCCCTTGGTGGCTCTCAACGTGGGGGTGCGCCGACGCCTCT
CCTTGTTTTTGAACCCCCGAACCCCAGTTGCTGCCGATTGGACCCTCCTGGCAGAGGAGATGGGGTTCGA
GTACCTCGAGATACGAGAATTGGAAACCCGACCTGATCCTACACGCTCCTTGCTGGACGCCTGGCAGGGA
CGAAGCGGAGCCAGTGTTGGGCGCTTGCTGGAGCTGCTGGCTCTGCTGGATCGAGAAGATATACTCAAGG
AGTTGAAGTCAAGGATTGAGGAGGACTGCCAAAAGTATTTGGGTAAACAGCAAAACCAAGAAAGCGAGAA
ACCATTGCAAGTTGCCCGCGTTGAGTCTTCTGTGCCCCAAACTAAGGAGCTCGGTGGCATCACCACCCTG
GATGATCCTTTGGGCCAAACTCCAGAACTGTTTGACGCATTTATATGCTACTGCCCCAATGACATTGAGT
TCGTGCAGGAAATGATTCGACAGTTGGAACAAACAGATTATCGACTCAAATTGTGTGTGTCTGACCGAGA
TGTTTTGCCAGGGACTTGTGTCTGGAGCATTGCATCTGAACTTATTGAGAAGCGCTGCAGGAGGATGGTG
GTGGTCGTGTCAGACGATTACCTTCAGTCCAAAGAGTGTGATTTCCAAACTAAGTTTGCCCTTAGCCTCT
CTCCAGGAGTCCAGCAAAAGCGGCTCATTCCCATTAAGTATAAAGCCATGAAAAAAGATTTCCCTTCTAT
TCTCCGATTCATCACCATTTGTGACTACACTAATCCTTGTACCAAGAGCTGGTTTTGGACTAGGCTCGCA
AAGGCCCTCAGTTTGCCTGGAGCCGGAGCCGGGGCCTCCAATTCATACGATTCTTCCTCCATCAAAGTCC
TGAAAGGGTTGGATGCTGTCCGCAAGCGACCAGGCATGTATATAGGAGATACAGATGACGGCACCGGCCT
TCACCACATGGTATTCGAAGTGGTTGACAATGCCATAGATGAGGCACTTGCCGGACACTGCAAGGAAATC
ATAGTAACCATTCATGCTGATAACTCAGTTTCAGTCCAGGACGATGGAAGGGGTATCCCAACTGGGATAC
ACCCCGAAGAAGGCGTTTCAGCAGCCGAAGTGATTATGACCGTCCTCCATGCTGGAGGAAAGTTCGACGA
TAATTCCTACAAAGTCTCCGGTGGCCTGCATGGGGTGGGCGTATCTGTAGTAAATGCTCTCAGCCAGAAA
CTGGAACTCGTCATTCAGAGAGAAGGAAAGATCCACCGACAGATATACGAGCACGGCGTCCCACAAGCTC
CTCTGGCAGTTACAGGGGAAACTGAAAAGACAGGCACCATGGTAAGGTTTTGGCCTTCCCTTGAAACTTT
TACAAATGTGACAGAGTTCGAATACGAGATTCTGGCCAAACGATTGAGGGAACTCTCTTTTCTCAACTCA
GGAGTGAGTATTCGGTTGAGGGATAAGCGGGACGGAAAAGAGGACCACTTTCACTACGAAGGAGGTGGTT
CAGAAGGAAAATCTTCCGGATCAGGAAGCGAATCAAAGGTTACAGACTCTGGAGCCGGTGCTGGAGCTAT
GGATGAAAAGACTACAGGCTGGCGGGGGGGACATGTTGTGGAAGGGCTGGCAGGGGAACTGGAACAGTTG
CGCGCACGACTTGAGCACCACCCTCAGGGCCAGCGAGAACCTTCTGGGGGCTGCAAACTCGGCAAAGAAA
CCGCAGCTGCAAAGTTTGAGAGGCAGCACATGGACAGCTGAGCGGCCGCGTTTAAACGTCGACGGTATCG
ATAAGCTTGATATCGAATTCCGCCCCCCCCCCTAACGTTACTGGCCGAAGCCGCTTGGAATAAGGCCGGT
GTGCGTTTGTCTATATGTTATTTTCCACCATATTGCCGTCTTTTGGCAATGTGAGGGCCCGGAAACCTGG
CCCTGTCTTCTTGACGAGCATTCCTAGGGGTCTTTCCCCTCTCGCCAAAGGAATGCAAGGTCTGTTGAAT
GTCGTGAAGGAAGCAGTTCCTCTGGAAGCTTCTTGAAGACAAACAACGTCTGTAGCGACCCTTTGCAGGC
AGCGGAACCCCCCACCTGGCGACAGGTGCCTCTGCGGCCAAAAGCCACGTGTATAAGATACACCTGCAAA
GGCGGCACAACCCCAGTGCCACGTTGTGAGTTGGATAGTTGTGGAAAGAGTCAAATGGCTCTCCTCAAGC
GTATTCAACAAGGGGCTGAAGGATGCCCAGAAGGTACCCCATTGTATGGGATCTGATCTGGGGCCTCGGT
GCACATGCTTTACATGTGTTTAGTCGAGGTTAAAAAAACGTCTAGGCCCCCCGAACCACGGGGACGTGGT
TTTCCTTTGAAAAACACGATGATAATATGGCCACAACCATGGTGAGCAAGGGCGAGGAGCTGTTCACCGG
GGTGGTGCCCATCCTGGTCGAGCTGGACGGCGACGTAAACGGCCACAAGTTCAGCGTGTCTGGCGAGGGC
GAGGGCGATGCCACCTACGGCAAGCTGACCCTGAAGTTCATCTGCACCACCGGCAAGCTGCCCGTGCCCT
GGCCCACCCTCGTGACCACCCTGACCTACGGCGTGCAGTGCTTCAGCCGCTACCCCGACCACATGAAGCA
GCACGACTTCTTCAAGTCCGCCATGCCCGAAGGCTACGTCCAGGAGCGCACCATCTTCTTCAAGGACGAC
GGCAACTACAAGACCCGCGCCGAGGTGAAGTTCGAGGGCGACACCCTGGTGAACCGCATCGAGCTGAAGG
GCATCGACTTCAAGGAGGACGGCAACATCCTGGGGCACAAGCTGGAGTACAACTACAACAGCCACAACGT
CTATATCATGGCCGACAAGCAGAAGAACGGCATCAAGGCGAACTTCAAGATCCGCCACAACATCGAGGAC
GGCAGCGTGCAGCTCGCCGACCACTACCAGCAGAACACCCCCATCGGCGACGGCCCCGTGCTGCTGCCCG
ACAACCACTACCTGAGCACCCAGTCCGCCCTGAGCAAAGACCCCAACGAGAAGCGCGATCACATGGTCCT
GCTGGAGTTCGTGACCGCCGCCGGGATCACTCTCGGCATGGACGAGCTGTACAAGTAATGAATTAATTAA
GAATTCGATAAAATAAAAGATTTTATTTAGTCTCCAGAAAAAGGGGGGAATGAAAGACCCCACCTGTAGG
TTTGGCAAGCTAGCTTAAGTAACGCCATTTTGCAAGGCATGGAAAATACATAACTGAGAATAGAGAAGTT
CAGATCAAGGTTAGGAACAGAGAGACAGCAGAATATGGGCCAAACAGGATATCTGTGGTAAGCAGTTCCT
GCCCCGGCTCAGGGCCAAGAACAGATGGTCCCCAGATGCGGTCCCGCCCTCAGCAGTTTCTAGAGAACCA
TCAGATGTTTCCAGGGTGCCCCAAGGACCTGAAATGACCCTGTGCCTTATTTGAACTAACCAATCAGTTC
GCTTCTCGCTTCTGTTCGCGCGCTTCTGCTCCCCGAGCTCAATAAAAGAGCCCACAACCCCTCACTCGGC
GCGCCAGTCCTCCGATAGACTGCGTCGCCCGGGTACCCGTGTATCCAATAAACCCTCTTGCAGTTGCATC
CGACTTGTGGTCTCGCTGTTCCTTGGGAGGGTCTCCTCTGAGTGATTGACTACCCGTCAGCGGGGGTCTT
TCATGGGTAACAGTTTCTTGAAGTTGGAGAACAACATTCTGAGGGTAGGAGTCGAATATTAAGTAATCCT
GACTCAATTAGCCACTGTTTTGAATCCACATACTCCAATACTCCTGAAATAGTTCATTATGGACAGCGCA
GAAAGAGCTGGGGAGAATTGTGAAATTGTTATCCGCTCACAATTCCACACAACATACGAGCCGGAAGCAT
AAAGTGTAAAGCCTGGGGTGCCTAATGAGTGAGCTAACTCACATTAATTGCGTTGCGCTCACTGCCCGCT
TTCCAGTCGGGAAACCTGTCGTGCCAGCTGCATTAATGAATCGGCCAACGCGCGGGGAGAGGCGGTTTGC
GTATTGGGCGCTCTTCCGCTTCCTCGCTCACTGACTCGCTGCGCTCGGTCGTTCGGCTGCGGCGAGCGGT
ATCAGCTCACTCAAAGGCGGTAATACGGTTATCCACAGAATCAGGGGATAACGCAGGAAAGAACATGTGA
GCAAAAGGCCAGCAAAAGGCCAGGAACCGTAAAAAGGCCGCGTTGCTGGCGTTTTTCCATAGGCTCCGCC
CCCCTGACGAGCATCACAAAAATCGACGCTCAAGTCAGAGGTGGCGAAACCCGACAGGACTATAAAGATA
CCAGGCGTTTCCCCCTGGAAGCTCCCTCGTGCGCTCTCCTGTTCCGACCCTGCCGCTTACCGGATACCTG
TCCGCCTTTCTCCCTTCGGGAAGCGTGGCGCTTTCTCATAGCTCACGCTGTAGGTATCTCAGTTCGGTGT
AGGTCGTTCGCTCCAAGCTGGGCTGTGTGCACGAACCCCCCGTTCAGCCCGACCGCTGCGCCTTATCCGG
TAACTATCGTCTTGAGTCCAACCCGGTAAGACACGACTTATCGCCACTGGCAGCAGCCACTGGTAACAGG
ATTAGCAGAGCGAGGTATGTAGGCGGTGCTACAGAGTTCTTGAAGTGGTGGCCTAACTACGGCTACACTA
GAAGAACAGTATTTGGTATCTGCGCTCTGCTGAAGCCAGTTACCTTCGGAAAAAGAGTTGGTAGCTCTTG
ATCCGGCAAACAAACCACCGCTGGTAGCGGTGGTTTTTTTGTTTGCAAGCAGCAGATTACGCGCAGAAAA
AAAGGATCTCAAGAAGATCCTTTGATCTTTTCTACGGGGTCTGACGCTCAGTGGAACGAAAACTCACGTT
AAGGGATTTTGGTCATGAGATTATCAAAAAGGATCTTCACCTAGATCCTTTTAAATTAAAAATGAAGTTT
TAAATCAATCTAAAGTATATATGAGTAAACTTGGTCTGACAGTTACCAATGCTTAATCAGTGAGGCACCT
ATCTCAGCGATCTGTCTATTTCGTTCATCCATAGTTGCCTGACTCCCCGTCGTGTAGATAACTACGATAC
GGGAGGGCTTACCATCTGGCCCCAGTGCTGCAATGATACCGCGAGACCCACGCTCACCGGCTCCAGATTT
ATCAGCAATAAACCAGCCAGCCGGAAGGGCCGAGCGCAGAAGTGGTCCTGCAACTTTATCCGCCTCCATC
CAGTCTATTAATTGTTGCCGGGAAGCTAGAGTAAGTAGTTCGCCAGTTAATAGTTTGCGCAACGTTGTTG
CCATTGCTACAGGCATCGTGGTGTCACGCTCGTCGTTTGGTATGGCTTCATTCAGCTCCGGTTCCCAACG
ATCAAGGCGAGTTACATGATCCCCCATGTTGTGCAAAAAAGCGGTTAGCTCCTTCGGTCCTCCGATCGTT
GTCAGAAGTAAGTTGGCCGCAGTGTTATCACTCATGGTTATGGCAGCACTGCATAATTCTCTTACTGTCA
TGCCATCCGTAAGATGCTTTTCTGTGACTGGTGAGTACTCAACCAAGTCATTCTGAGAATAGTGTATGCG
GCGACCGAGTTGCTCTTGCCCGGCGTCAATACGGGATAATACCGCGCCACATAGCAGAACTTTAAAAGTG
CTCATCATTGGAAAACGTTCTTCGGGGCGAAAACTCTCAAGGATCTTACCGCTGTTGAGATCCAGTTCGA
TGTAACCCACTCGTGCACCCAACTGATCTTCAGCATCTTTTACTTTCACCAGCGTTTCTGGGTGAGCAAA
AACAGGAAGGCAAAATGCCGCAAAAAAGGGAATAAGGGCGACACGGAAATGTTGAATACTCATACTCTTC
CTTTTTCAATATTATTGAAGCATTTATCAGGGTTATTGTCTCATGAGCGGATACATATTTGAATGTATTT
AGAAAAATAAACAAATAGGGGTTCCGCGCACATTTCCCCGAAAAGTGCCACCTGACGTCTAAGAAACCAT
TATTATCATGACATTAACCTATAAAAATAGGCGTATCACGAGGCCCTTTCGTCTCGCGCGTTTCGGTGAT
GACGGTGAAAACCTCTGACACATGCAGCTCCCGGAGACGGTCACAGCTTGTCTGTAAGCGGATGCCGGGA
GCAGACAAGCCCGTCAGGGCGCGTCAGCGGGTGTTGGCGGGTGTCGGGGCTGGCTTAACTATGCGGCATC
AGAGCAGATTGTACTGAGAGTGCACCATATGCGGTGTGAAATACCGCACAGATGCGTAAGGAGAAAATAC
CGCATCAGGCGCCATTCGCCATTCAGGCTGCGCAACTGTTGGGAAGGGCGATCGGTGCGGGCCTCTTCGC
TATTACGCCAGCTGGCGAAAGGGGGATGTGCTGCAAGGCGATTAAGTTGGGTAACGCCAGGGTTTTCCCA
GTCACGACGTTGTAAAACGACGGCGCAAGGAATGGTGCATGCAAGGAGATGGCGCCCAACAGTCCCCCGG
CCACGGGGCCTGCCACCATACCCACGCCGAAACAAGCGCTCATGAGCCCGAAGTGGCGAGCCCGATCTTC
CCCATCGGTGATGTCGGCGATATAGGCGCCAGCAACCGCACCTGTGGCGCCGGTGATGCCGGCCACGATG
CGTCCGGCGTAGAGGCGATTAGTCCAATTTGTTAAAGACAGGATATCAGTGGTCCAGGCTCTAGTTTTGA
CTCAACAATATCACCAGCTGAAGCCTATAGAGTACGAGCCATAGATAAAATAAAAGATTTTATTTAGTCT
CCAGAAAAAGGGGGG
Features (pLannotate 1.2.2; 22 found; start..end, strand, type, name):
      1..517     +  LTR            5' LTR: 5' long terminal repeat from murine embryonic stem cell virus
    581..922     +  misc_feature   MESV Ψ: packaging signal of murine embryonic stem cell virus
    989..1405    +  CDS            gag (truncated): truncated Moloney murine leukemia virus (MMLV) gag gene lacking the start codon
   1478..1499    +  CDS            3xFLAG (fragment): three tandem FLAG® epitope tags
   1514..2398    +  CDS            Myd88: MYD88_MOUSE - Experimental evidence at protein level: Swiss-Prot protein existence level 1. [Isoform 2]: Defective in its ability to induce IRAK phosphorylation and NF-kappa-B activation and can function as a negative regulator of activation by IL-1 or lipopolysaccharide (LPS). From Mus musculus (Mouse).
   2417..3076    +  CDS            gyrB (fragment): GYRB_ECOLI - Also known as acrB From Escherichia coli (strain K12).
   3348..3381    -  misc_feature   MCS (fragment): pBluescript multiple cloning site
   3483..3945    +  misc_feature   IRES: internal ribosome entry site (IRES) of the encephalomyocarditis virus (EMCV)
   3959..4678    +  CDS            EGFP: the original enhanced GFP (Yang et al., 1996) mammalian codon-optimized
   4740..5254    +  LTR            3' LTR: 3' long terminal repeat from murine embryonic stem cell virus
   5416..5432    -  protein_bind   lac operator: The lac repressor binds to the lac operator to inhibit transcription in E. coli. This inhibition can be relieved by adding lactose or isopropyl-β-D-thiogalactopyranoside (IPTG). lac repressor encoded by lacI
   5440..5470    -  promoter       lac promoter: promoter for the E. coli lac operon
   5485..5506    -  protein_bind   CAP binding site: CAP binding activates transcription in the presence of cAMP. E. coli catabolite activator protein
   5519..5611    -  CDS            lacI (fragment): lac repressor; lacI; The lac repressor binds to the lac operator to inhibit transcription in E. coli. This inhibition can be relieved by adding lactose or isopropyl-β-D-thiogalactopyranoside (IPTG).
   5794..6382    -  rep_origin     ori: high-copy-number ColE1/pMB1/pBR322/pUC origin of replication
   6553..7413    -  CDS            AmpR: β-lactamase; bla; confers resistance to ampicillin, carbenicillin, and related antibiotics
   7414..7518    -  promoter       AmpR promoter: bla
   7613..7648    +  CDS            rop (fragment): Rop protein, which maintains plasmids at low copy number; rop
   7750..7849    +  misc_feature   bom (fragment): basis of mobility region from pBR322
   7855..8004    -  CDS            lacZα (fragment): LacZα fragment of β-galactosidase; lacZ fragment
   8004..8205    -  CDS            TcR (fragment): tetracycline efflux protein; tet; confers resistance to tetracycline
   8206..8304    +  CDS            env (fragment): murine leukemia virus gPr80 envelope polyprotein precursor; env; proteolytically cleaved into gp70SU and p15TM subunits
