[The description below was written by a language model from this plasmid's Addgene catalogue record and pLannotate feature annotations shown in this document.]
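Description:
pMSCV-IRES-GFP-3xFLAG-MyD88-GyrB is a gammaretroviral expression vector built on the pMSCV-IRES-GFP backbone for stable delivery of a tagged mouse MyD88 fusion into mammalian cells. The 8,345 nt plasmid is propagated in E. coli through a high-copy ColE1/pUC-type origin and selected with ampicillin via the β-lactamase gene. The remaining bacterial annotations (lac promoter/operator and fragments of lacI, lacZα, rop, bom and TcR) are backbone remnants with no evident role in the construct's function.

The transferable viral region is bounded by the murine embryonic stem cell virus 5' and 3' LTRs. It carries the MESV Ψ packaging signal and a truncated, start-codon-less gag segment that extends the packaging region, so genomic RNA can be encapsidated when gag-pol and env are supplied in trans by a packaging system. No separate internal promoter is annotated, so expression is presumably driven by the 5' LTR. The first open reading frame encodes an N-terminal 3xFLAG epitope (only partly recognised by the annotation software), mouse Myd88, and a C-terminal portion of E. coli DNA gyrase subunit B. An EMCV IRES follows and allows EGFP to be translated from the same bicistronic transcript, so transduced cells can be identified or sorted by fluorescence.

GyrB domains are commonly used as drug-inducible dimerization modules, since coumermycin binds two GyrB domains at once. This suggests the fusion is meant to allow controlled oligomerization of the MyD88 adaptor, in keeping with the associated work on programmable innate immune signaling, although the record itself states only that the plasmid expresses the tagged fusion. The cloning sites used are not recorded.
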