Addgene plasmid #131350: pMSCV-IRES-GFP-3xFLAG-MyD88-GyrB
Purpose: Expresses MyD88 with an N-termial 3xFLAG tag and a C-terminal GyrB domain from the E. coli DNA Gyrase B
Depositing lab: Jonathan Kagan. Depositing organization: Boston Children's Hospital. Publication: Innate Immune Signaling Organelles Display Natural and Programmable Signaling Flexibility. Tan Y, Kagan JC. Cell. 2019 Apr 4;177(2):384-398.e11. doi: 10.1016/j.cell.2019.01.039. Epub 2019 Mar 7. PubMed 30853218.
Backbone
  Vector backbone: pMSCV-IRES-GFP
  Vector type: Mammalian Expression, Retroviral
Growth in bacteria
  Bacterial resistance: Ampicillin, 100 μg/mL
  Growth temperature: 37°C
  Growth strain: NEB Stable
  Copy number: Unknown
Gene/Insert
  Gene/Insert name: MyD88-GyrB
  Species: M. musculus (mouse)
  Entrez Gene: Myd88
  Cloning method: Restriction Enzyme; 5′ cloning site Unknown (unknown if destroyed); 3′ cloning site Unknown (unknown if destroyed)
Terms and licenses: Academic/Nonprofit Terms; Industry Terms: Not Available to Industry
How to cite: pMSCV-IRES-GFP-3xFLAG-MyD88-GyrB was a gift from Jonathan Kagan (Addgene plasmid # 131350 ; http://n2t.net/addgene:131350 ; RRID:Addgene_131350)
